>Addgene plasmid #218662 | GOLIM4 g1 LentiCRISPRv2-mCherry | addgene full sequence | sequence record 431932 | Addgene NGS Result
GCCTCGGCCTCTGCATAAATAAAAAAAATTAGTCAGCCATGGGGCGGAGAATGGGCGGAACTGGGCGGAG
TTAGGGGCGGGATGGGCGGAGTTAGGGGCGGGACTATGGTTGCTGACTAATTGAGATGCATGCTTTGCAT
ACTTCTGCCTGCTGGGGAGCCTGGGGACTTTCCACACCTGGTTGCTGACTAATTGAGATGCATGCTTTGC
ATACTTCTGCCTGCTGGGGAGCCTGGGGACTTTCCACACCCTAACTGACACACATTCCACAGAATTAATT
CGCGTTAAATTTTTGTTAAATCAGCTCATTTTTTAACCAATAGGCCGAAATCGGCAAAATCCCTTATAAA
TCAAAAGAATAGACCGAGATAGGGT
[37 nt withheld, positions 376-412]
AAAGAACGTGGACTCCAACGTCAAAGG
[49 nt withheld, positions 440-488]
T
[91 nt withheld, positions 490-580]
G
[124 nt withheld, positions 582-705]
GGGGATACCCCCTAGAGCCCCAGCTGGTTCTTTCCGCCTCAGAAGCCATAGAGCCCACCGCATCCCCAGC
ATGCCTGCTATTGTCTTCCCAATCCTCCCCCTTGCTGTCCTGCCCCACCCCACCCCCCAGAATAGAATGA
CACCTACTCAGACAATGCGATGCAATTTCCTCATTTTATTAGGAAAGGACAGTGGGAGTGGCACCTTCCA
GGGTCAAGGAAGGCACGGGGGAGGGGCAAACAACAGATGGCTGGCAACTAGAAGGCACAGTCGAGGCTGA
TCAGCGGGTTTAAACGGGCCCTGCTAGAGATTTTCCACACTGACTAAAAGGGTCTGAGGGATCTCTAGTT
ACCAGAGTCACACAACAGACGGGCACACACTACTTGAAGCACTCAAGGCAAGCTTTATTGAGGCTTAAGC
AGTGGGTTCCCTAGTTAGCCAGAGAGCTCCCAGGCTCAGATCTGGTCTAACCAGAGAGACCCAGTACAAG
CAAAAAGCAGATCTTGTCTTCGTTGGGAGTGAATTAGCCCTTCCAGTCCCCCCTTTTCTTTTAAAAAGTG
GCTAAGATCTACAGCTGCCTTGTAAGTCATTGGTCTTAAAGTCGACGCGGGGAGGCGGCCCAAAGGGAGA
TCCGACTCGTCTGAGGGCGAAGGCGAAGACGCGGAAGAGGCCGCAGAGCCGGCAGCAGGCCGCGGGAAGG
AAGGTCCGCTGGATTGAGGGCCGAAGGGACGTAGCAGAAGGACGTCCCGCGCAGAATCCAGGTGGCAACA
CAGGCGAGCAGCCAAGGAAAGGACGATGATTTCCCCGACAACACCACGGAATTGTCAGTGCCCAACAGCC
GAGCCCCTGTCCAGCAGCGGGCAAGGCAGGCGGCGATGAGTTCCGCCGTGGCAATAGGGAGGGGGAAAGC
GAAAGTCCCGGAAAGGAGCTGACAGGTGGTGGCAATGCCCCAACCAGTGGGGGTTGCGTCAGCAAACACA
GTGCACACCACGCCACGTTGCCTGACAACGGGCCACAACTCCTCATAAAGAGACAGCAACCAGGATTTAT
ACAAGGAGGAGAAAATGAAAGCCATACGGGAAGCAATAGCATGATACAAAGGCATTAAAGCAGCGTATCC
ACATAGCGTAAAAGGAGCAACATAGTTAAGAATACCAGTCAATCTTTCACAAATTTTGTAATCCAGAGGT
TGATTGTCGACTTAACGCGTTTACTTGTACAGCTCGTCCATGCCGCCGGTGGAGTGGCGGCCCTCGGCGC
GTTCGTACTGTTCCACGATGGTGTAGTCCTCGTTGTGGGAGGTGATGTCCAACTTGATGTTGACGTTGTA
GGCGCCGGGCAGCTGCACGGGCTTCTTGGCCTTGTAGGTGGTCTTGACCTCAGCGTCGTAGTGGCCGCCG
TCCTTCAGCTTCAGCCTCTGCTTGATCTCGCCCTTCAGGGCGCCGTCCTCGGGGTACATCCGCTCGGAGG
AGGCCTCCCAGCCCATGGTCTTCTTCTGCATTACGGGGCCGTCGGAGGGGAAGTTGGTGCCGCGCAGCTT
CACCTTGTAGATGAACTCGCCGTCCTGCAGGGAGGAGTCCTGGGTCACGGTCACCACGCCGCCGTCCTCG
AAGTTCATCACGCGCTCCCACTTGAAGCCCTCGGGGAAGGACAGCTTCAAGTAGTCGGGGATGTCGGCGG
GGTGCTTCACGTAGGCCTTGGAGCCGTACATGAACTGAGGGGACAGGATGTCCCAGGCGAAGGGCAGGGG
GCCACCCTTGGTCACCTTCAGCTTGGCGGTCTGGGTGCCCTCGTAGGGGCGGCCCTCGCCCTCGCCCTCG
ATCTCGAACTCGTGGCCGTTCACGGAGCCCTCCATGTGCACCTTGAAGCGCATGAACTCCTTGATGATGG
CCATGTTATCCTCCTCGCCCTTGCTCACCGGTCCAGGATTCTCTTCGACATCTCCGGCTTGTTTCAGCAG
AGAGAAGTTTGTTGCGCCGGATCCCTTATCGTCATCGTCTTTGTAATCTTTCTTCTTCTTAGCCTGTCCA
GCCTTCTTTGTGGCGGCAGGTCGCTTGTCGCCTCCCAGCTGAGACAGGTCGATCCGTGTCTCGTACAGGC
CGGTGATGCTCTGGTGGATCAGGGTGGCGTCCAGCACCTCTTTGGTGCTGGTGTACCTCTTCCGGTCGAT
GGTGGTGTCAAAGTACTTGAAGGCGGCAGGGGCTCCCAGATTGGTCAGGGTAAACAGGTGGATGATATTC
TCGGCCTGCTCTCTGATGGGCTTATCCCGGTGCTTGTTGTAGGCGGACAGCACTTTGTCCAGATTAGCGT
CGGCCAGGATCACTCTCTTGGAGAACTCGCTGATCTGCTCGATGATCTCGTCCAGGTAGTGCTTGTGCTG
TTCCACAAACAGCTGTTTCTGCTCATTATCCTCGGGGGAGCCCTTCAGCTTCTCATAGTGGCTGGCCAGG
TACAGGAAGTTCACATATTTGGAGGGCAGGGCCAGTTCGTTTCCCTTCTGCAGTTCGCCGGCAGAGGCCA
GCATTCTCTTCCGGCCGTTTTCCAGCTCGAACAGGGAGTACTTAGGCAGCTTGATGATCAGGTCCTTTTT
CACTTCTTTGTAGCCCTTGGCTTCCAGAAAGTCGATGGGATTCTTCTCGAAGCTGCTTCTTTCCATGATG
GTGATCCCCAGCAGCTCTTTCACACTCTTCAGTTTCTTGGACTTGCCCTTTTCCACTTTGGCCACCACCA
GCACAGAATAGGCCACGGTGGGGCTGTCGAAGCCGCCGTACTTCTTAGGGTCCCAGTCCTTCTTTCTGGC
GATCAGCTTATCGCTGTTCCTCTTGGGCAGGATAGACTCTTTGCTGAAGCCGCCTGTCTGCACCTCGGTC
TTTTTCACGATATTCACTTGGGGCATGCTCAGCACTTTCCGCACGGTGGCAAAATCCCGGCCCTTATCCC
ACACGATCTCCCCGGTTTCGCCGTTTGTCTCGATCAGAGGCCGCTTCCGGATCTCGCCGTTGGCCAGGGT
AATCTCGGTCTTGAAAAAGTTCATGATGTTGCTGTAGAAGAAGTACTTGGCGGTAGCCTTGCCGATTTCC
TGCTCGCTCTTGGCGATCATCTTCCGCACGTCGTACACCTTGTAGTCGCCGTACACGAACTCGCTTTCCA
GCTTAGGGTACTTTTTGATCAGGGCGGTTCCCACGACGGCGTTCAGGTAGGCGTCGTGGGCGTGGTGGTA
GTTGTTGATCTCGCGCACTTTGTAAAACTGGAAATCCTTCCGGAAATCGGACACCAGCTTGGACTTCAGG
GTGATCACTTTCACTTCCCGGATCAGCTTGTCATTCTCGTCGTACTTAGTGTTCATCCGGGAGTCCAGGA
TCTGTGCCACGTGCTTTGTGATCTGCCGGGTTTCCACCAGCTGTCTCTTGATGAAGCCGGCCTTATCCAG
TTCGCTCAGGCCGCCTCTCTCGGCCTTGGTCAGATTGTCGAACTTTCTCTGGGTAATCAGCTTGGCGTTC
AGCAGCTGCCGCCAGTAGTTCTTCATCTTCTTCACGACCTCTTCGGAGGGCACGTTGTCGCTCTTGCCCC
GGTTCTTGTCGCTTCTGGTCAGCACCTTGTTGTCGATGGAGTCGTCCTTCAGAAAGCTCTGAGGCACGAT
ATGGTCCACATCGTAGTCGGACAGCCGGTTGATGTCCAGTTCCTGGTCCACGTACATATCCCGCCCATTC
TGCAGGTAGTACAGGTACAGCTTCTCGTTCTGCAGCTGGGTGTTTTCCACGGGGTGTTCTTTCAGGATCT
GGCTGCCCAGCTCTTTGATGCCCTCTTCGATCCGCTTCATTCTCTCGCGGCTGTTCTTCTGTCCCTTCTG
GGTGGTCTGGTTCTCTCTGGCCATTTCGATCACGATGTTCTCGGGCTTGTGCCGGCCCATCACTTTCACG
AGCTCGTCCACCACCTTCACTGTCTGCAGGATGCCCTTCTTAATGGCGGGGCTGCCGGCCAGATTGGCAA
TGTGCTCGTGCAGGCTATCGCCCTGGCCGGACACCTGGGCTTTCTGGATGTCCTCTTTAAAGGTCAGGCT
GTCGTCGTGGATCAGCTGCATGAAGTTTCTGTTGGCGAAGCCGTCGGACTTCAGGAAATCCAGGATTGTC
TTGCCGGACTGCTTGTCCCGGATGCCGTTGATCAGCTTCCGGCTCAGCCTGCCCCAGCCGGTGTATCTCC
GCCGCTTCAGCTGCTTCATCACTTTGTCGTCGAACAGGTGGGCATAGGTTTTCAGCCGTTCCTCGATCAT
CTCTCTGTCCTCAAACAGTGTCAGGGTCAGCACGATATCTTCCAGAATGTCCTCGTTTTCCTCATTGTCC
AGGAAGTCCTTGTCCTTGATAATTTTCAGCAGATCGTGGTATGTGCCCAGGGAGGCGTTGAACCGATCTT
CCACGCCGGAGATTTCCACGGAGTCGAAGCACTCGATTTTCTTGAAGTAGTCCTCTTTCAGCTGCTTCAC
GGTCACTTTCCGGTTGGTCTTGAACAGCAGGTCCACGATGGCCTTTTTCTGCTCGCCGCTCAGGAAGGCG
GGCTTTCTCATTCCCTCGGTCACGTATTTCACTTTGGTCAGCTCGTTATACACGGTGAAGTACTCGTACA
GCAGGCTGTGCTTGGGCAGCACCTTCTCGTTGGGCAGGTTCTTATCGAAGTTGGTCATCCGCTCGATGAA
GCTCTGGGCGGAAGCGCCCTTGTCCACCACTTCCTCGAAGTTCCAGGGGGTGATGGTTTCCTCGCTCTTT
CTGGTCATCCAGGCGAATCTGCTGTTTCCCCTGGCCAGAGGGCCCACGTAGTAGGGGATGCGGAAGGTCA
GGATCTTCTCGATCTTTTCCCGGTTGTCCTTCAGGAATGGGTAAAAATCTTCCTGCCGCCGCAGAATGGC
GTGCAGCTCTCCCAGGTGGATCTGGTGGGGGATGCTGCCGTTGTCGAAGGTCCGCTGCTTCCGCAGCAGG
TCCTCTCTGTTCAGCTTCACGAGCAGTTCCTCGGTGCCGTCCATCTTTTCCAGGATGGGCTTGATGAACT
TGTAGAACTCTTCCTGGCTGGCTCCGCCGTCAATGTAGCCGGCGTAGCCGTTCTTGCTCTGGTCGAAGAA
AATCTCTTTGTACTTCTCAGGCAGCTGCTGCCGCACGAGAGCTTTCAGCAGGGTCAGGTCCTGGTGGTGC
TCGTCGTATCTCTTGATCATAGAGGCGCTCAGGGGGGCCTTGGTGATCTCGGTGTTCACTCTCAGGATGT
CGCTCAGCAGGATGGCGTCGGACAGGTTCTTGGCGGCCAGAAACAGGTCGGCGTACTGGTCGCCGATCTG
GGCCAGCAGGTTGTCCAGGTCGTCGTCGTAGGTGTCCTTGCTCAGCTGCAGTTTGGCATCCTCGGCCAGG
TCGAAGTTGCTCTTGAAGTTGGGGGTCAGGCCCAGGCTCAGGGCAATCAGGTTTCCGAACAGGCCATTCT
TCTTCTCGCCGGGCAGCTGGGCGATCAGATTTTCCAGCCGTCTGCTCTTGCTCAGTCTGGCAGACAGGAT
GGCCTTGGCGTCCACGCCGCTGGCGTTGATGGGGTTTTCCTCGAACAGCTGGTTGTAGGTCTGCACCAGC
TGGATGAACAGCTTGTCCACGTCGCTGTTGTCGGGGTTCAGGTCGCCCTCGATCAGGAAGTGGCCCCGGA
ACTTGATCATGTGGGCCAGGGCCAGATAGATCAGCCGCAGGTCGGCCTTGTCGGTGCTGTCCACCAGTTT
CTTTCTCAGGTGGTAGATGGTGGGGTACTTCTCGTGGTAGGCCACCTCGTCCACGATGTTGCCGAAGATG
GGGTGCCGCTCGTGCTTCTTATCCTCTTCCACCAGGAAGGACTCTTCCAGTCTGTGGAAGAAGCTGTCGT
CCACCTTGGCCATCTCGTTGCTGAAGATCTCTTGCAGATAGCAGATCCGGTTCTTCCGTCTGGTGTATCT
TCTTCTGGCGGTTCTCTTCAGCCGGGTGGCCTCGGCTGTTTCGCCGCTGTCGAACAGCAGGGCTCCGATC
AGGTTCTTCTTGATGCTGTGCCGGTCGGTGTTGCCCAGCACCTTGAATTTCTTGCTGGGCACCTTGTACT
CGTCGGTGATCACGGCCCAGCCCACAGAGTTGGTGCCGATGTCCAGGCCGATGCTGTACTTCTTGTCCAT
GGTGGCAGCGCTCTAGAACCGGTCCTGTGTTCTGGCGGCAAACCCGTTGCGAAAAAGAACGTTCACGGCG
ACTACTGCACTTATATACGGTTCTCCCCCACCCTCGGGAAAAAGGCGGAGCCAGTACACGACATCACTTT
CCCAGTTTACCCCGCGCCACCTTCTCTAGGCACCGGATCAATTGCCGACCCCTCCCCCCAACTTCTCGGG
GACTGTGGGCGATGTGCGCTCTGCCCACTGACGGGCACCGGAGCCAATTCCCACTCCTTTCAAGACCTAG
CTAGCGAATTCAAAAAAGCACCGACTCGGTGCCACTTTTTCAAGTTGATAACGGACTAGCCTTATTTTAA
CTTGCTATTTCTAGCTCTAAAACCTGGTGATGGATCGTGTTCCCGGTGTTTCGTCCTTTCCACAAGATAT
ATAAAGCCAAGAAATCGAAATACTTTCAAGTTACGGTAAGCATATGATAGTCCATTTTAAAACATAATTT
TAAAACTGCAAACTACCCAAGAAATTATTACTTTCTACGTCACGTATTTTGTACTAATATCTTTGTGTTT
ACAGTCAAATTAATTCTAATTATCTCTCTAACAGCCTTGTATCGTATATGCAAATATGAAGGAATCATGG
GAAATAGGCCCTCGGTACCTTAATTAACCAAACTGGATCTCTGCTGTCCCTGTAATAAACCCGAAAATTT
TGAATTTTTGTAATTTGTTTTTGTAATTCTTTAGTTTGTATGTCTGTTGCTATTATGTCTACTATTCTTT
CCCCTGCACTGTACCCCCCAATCCCCCCTTTTCTTTTAAAATTGTGGATGAATACTGCCATTTGTCTGCA
GAATTGGCGCACGCAGTGCCGATCCGTTCACTAATCGAATGGATCTGTCTCTGTCTCTCTCTCCACCTTC
TTCTTCTATTCCTTCGGGCCTGTCGGGTCCCCTCGGGGTTGGGAGGTGGGTCTGAAACGATAATGGTGAA
TATCCCTGCCTAACTCTATTCACTATAGAAAGTACAGCAAAAACTATTCTTAAACCTACCAAGCCTCCTA
CTATCATTATGAATAATTTTATATACCACAGCCAATTTGTTATGTTAAACCAATTCCACAAACTTGCCCA
TTTATCTAATTCCAATAATTCTTGTTCATTCTTTTCTTGCTGGTTTTGCGATTCTTCAATTAAGGAGTGT
ATTAAGCTTGTGTAATTGTTAATTTCTCTGTCCCACTCCATCCAGGTCGTGTGATTCCAAATCTGTTCCA
GAGATTTATTACTCCAACTAGCATTCCAAGGCACAGCAGTGGTGCAAATGAGTTTTCCAGAGCAACCCCA
AATCCCCAGGAGCTGTTGATCCTTTAGGTATCTTTCCACAGCCAGGATTCTTGCCTGGAGCTGCTTGATG
CCCCAGACTGTGAGTTGCAACAGATGCTGTTGCGCCTCAATAGCCCTCAGCAAATTGTTCTGCTGCTGCA
CTATACCAGACAATAATTGTCTGGCCTGTACCGTCAGCGTCATTGACGCTGCGCCCATAGTGCTTCCTGC
TGCTCCCAAGAACCCAAGGAACAAAGCTCCTATTCCCACTGCTCTTTTTTCTCTCTGCACCACTCTTCTC
TTTGCCTTGGTGGGTGCTACTCCTAATGGTTCAATTTTTACTACTTTATATTTATATAATTCACTTCTCC
AATTGTCCCTCATATCTCCTCCTCCAGGTCTGAAGATCAGCGGCCGCTTGCTGTGCGGTGGTCTTACTTT
TGTTTTGCTCTTCCTCTATCTTGTCTAAAGCTTCCTTGGTGTCTTTTATCTCTATCCTTTGATGCACACA
ATAGAGGGTTGCTACTGTATTATATAATGATCTAAGTTCTTCTGATCCTGTCTGAAGGGATGGTTGTAGC
TGTCCCAGTATTTGTCTACAGCCTTCTGATGTTTCTAACAGGCCAGGATTAACTGCGAATCGTTCTAGCT
CCCTGCTTGCCCATACTATATGTTTTAATTTATATTTTTTCTTTCCCCCTGGCCTTAACCGAATTTTTTC
CCATCGCGATCTAATTCTCCCCCGCTTAATACTGACGCTCTCGCACCCATCTCTCTCCTTCTAGCCTCCG
CTAGTCAAAATTTTTGGCGTACTCACCAGTCGCCGCCCCTCGCCTCTTGCCGTGCGCGCTTCAGCAAGCC
GAGTCCTGCGTCGAGAGAGCTCCTCTGGTTTCCCTTTCGCTTTCAAGTCCCTGTTCGGGCGCCACTGCTA
GAGATTTTCCACACTGACTAAAAGGGTCTGAGGGATCTCTAGTTACCAGAGTCACACAACAGACGGGCAC
ACACTACTTGAAGCACTCAAGGCAAGCTTTATTGAGGCTTAAGCAGTGGGTTCCCTAGTTAGCCAGAGAG
CTCCCAGGCTCAGATCTGGTCTAACCAGAGAGACCCAGTACAGGCAAAACGCGCTGCTTATATAGACCTC
CCACCGTACACGCCTACCGCCCATTTGCGTCAATGGGGCGGAGTTGTTACGACATTTTGGAAAGTCCCGT
TGATTTTGGTGCCAAAACAAACTCCCATTGACGTCAATGGGGTGGAGACTTGGAAATCCCCGTGAGTCAA
ACCGCTATCCACGCCCATTGATGTACTGCCAAAACCGCATCACCATGGTAATAGCGATGACTAATACGTA
GATGTACTGCCAAGTAGGAAAGTCCCATAAGGTCATGTACTGGGCATAATGCCAGGCGGGCCATTTACCG
TCATTGACGTCAATAGGGGGCGTACTTGGCATATGATACACTTGATGTACTGCCAAGTGGGCAGTTTACC
GTAAATACTCCACCCATTGACGTCAATGGAAAGTCCCTATTGGCGTTACTATGGGAACATACGTCATTAT
TGACGTCAATGGGCGGGGGTCGTTGGGCGGTCAGCCAGGCGGGCCATTTACCGTAAGTTATGTAACGCGG
AACTCCATATATGGGCTATGAACTAATGACCCCGTAATTGATTACTATTAATAACTAGTCAATAATCAAT
GTCAACGCGTATATCTGGCCCGTACATCGCGAAGCAGCGCAAAACGCCTAACCCTAAGCAGATTCTTCAT
GCAATTGTCGGTCAAGCCTTGCCTTGTTGTAGCTTAAATTTTGCTCGCGCACTACTCAGCGACCTCCAAC
ACACAAGCAGGGAGCAGATACTGGCTTAACTATGCGGCATCAGAGCAGATTGTACTGAGAGTGCACCATA
GGGGATCGGGAGATCTCCCGATCCGTCGACGTCAGGTGGCACTTTTCGGGGAAATGTGCGCGGAACCCCT
ATTTGTTTATTTTTCTAAATACATTCAAATATGTATCCGCTCATGAGACAATAACCCTGATAAATGCTTC
AATAATATTGAAAAAGGAAGAGTATGAGTATTCAACATTTCCGTGTCGCCCTTATTCCCTTTTTTGCGGC
ATTTTGCCTTCCTGTTTTTGCTCACCCAGAAACGCTGGTGAAAGTAAAAGATGCTGAAGATCAGTTGGGT
GCACGAGTGGGTTACATCGAACTGGATCTCAACAGCGGTAAGATCCTTGAGAGTTTTCGCCCCGAAGAAC
GTTTTCCAATGATGAGCACTTTTAAAGTTCTGCTATGTGGCGCGGTATTATCCCGTATTGACGCCGGGCA
AGAGCAACTCGGTCGCCGCATACACTATTCTCAGAATGACTTGGTTGAGTACTCACCAGTCACAGAAAAG
CATCTTACGGATGGCATGACAGTAAGAGAATTATGCAGTGCTGCCATAACCATGAGTGATAACACTGCGG
CCAACTTACTTCTGACAACGATCGGAGGACCGAAGGAGCTAACCGCTTTTTTGCACAACATGGGGGATCA
TGTAACTCGCCTTGATCGTTGGGAACCGGAGCTGAATGAAGCCATACCAAACGACGAGCGTGACACCACG
ATGCCTGTAGCAATGGCAACAACGTTGCGCAAACTATTAACTGGCGAACTACTTACTCTAGCTTCCCGGC
AACAATTAATAGACTGGATGGAGGCGGATAAAGTTGCAGGACCACTTCTGCGCTCGGCCCTTCCGGCTGG
CTGGTTTATTGCTGATAAATCTGGAGCCGGTGAGCGTGGGTCTCGCGGTATCATTGCAGCACTGGGGCCA
GATGGTAAGCCCTCCCGTATCGTAGTTATCTACACGACGGGGAGTCAGGCAACTATGGATGAACGAAATA
GACAGATCGCTGAGATAGGTGCCTCACTGATTAAGCATTGGTAACTGTCAGACCAAGTTTACTCATATAT
ACTTTAGATTGATTTAAAACTTCATTTTTAATTTAAAAGGATCTAGGTGAAGATCCTTTTTGATAATCTC
ATGACCAAAATCCCTTAACGTGAGTTTTCGTTCCACTGAGCGTCAGACCCCGTAGAAAAGATCAAAGGAT
CTTCTTGAGATCCTTTTTTTCTGCGCGTAATCTGCTGCTTGCAAACAAAAAAACCACCGCTACCAGCGGT
GGTTTGTTTGCCGGATCAAGAGCTACCAACTCTTTTTCCGAAGGTAACTGGCTTCAGCAGAGCGCAGATA
CCAAATACTGTTCTTCTAGTGTAGCCGTAGTTAGGCCACCACTTCAAGAACTCTGTAGCACCGCCTACAT
ACCTCGCTCTGCTAATCCTGTTACCAGTGGCTGCTGCCAGTGGCGATAAGTCGTGTCTTACCGGGTTGGA
CTCAAGACGATAGTTACCGGATAAGGCGCAGCGGTCGGGCTGAACGGGGGGTTCGTGCACACAGCCCAGC
TTGGAGCGAACGACCTACACCGAACTGAGATACCTACAGCGTGAGCTATGAGAAAGCGCCACGCTTCCCG
AAGGGAGAAAGGCGGACAGGTATCCGGTAAGCGGCAGGGTCGGAACAGGAGAGCGCACGAGGGAGCTTCC
AGGGGGAAACGCCTGGTATCTTTATAGTCCTGTCGGGTTTCGCCACCTCTGACTTGAGCGTCGATTTTTG
TGATGCTCGTCAGGGGGGCGGAGCCTATGGAAAAACGCCAGCAACGCGGCCTTTTTACGGTTCCTGGCCT
TTTGCTGGCCTTTTGCTCACATGTTCTTTCCTGCGTTATCCCCTGATTCTGTGGATAACCGTATTACCGC
CTTTGAGTGAGCTGATACCGCTCGCCGCAGCCGAACGACCGAGCGCAGCGAGTCAGTGAGCGAGGAAGCG
GAAGAGCGCCCAATACGCAAACCGCCTCTCCCCGCGCGTTGGCCGATTCATTAATGCAGCTGGCACGACA
GGTTTCCCGACTGGAAAGCGGGCAGTGAGCGCAACGCAATTAATGTGAGTTAGCTCACTCATTAGGCACC
CCAGGCTTTACACTTTATGCTTCCGGCTCGTATGTTGTGTGGAATTGTGAGCGGATAACAATTTCACACA
GGAAACAGCTATGACCATGATTACGCCAAGCTCTAGCTAGAGGTCGACGGTATACAGACATGATAAGATA
CATTGATGAGTTTGGACAAACCACAACTAGAATGCAGTGAAAAAAATGCTTTATTTGTGAAATTTGTGAT
GCTATTGCTTTATTTGTAACCATTATAAGCTGCAATAAACAAGTTGGGGTGGGCGAAGAACTCCAGCATG
AGATCCCCGCGCTGGAGGATCATCCAGCCGGCGTCCCGGAAAACGATTCCGAAGCCCAACCTTTCATAGA
AGGCGGCGGTGGAATCGAAATCTCGTAGCACGTGTCAGTCCTGCTCCTCGGCCACGAAGTGCACGCAGTT
GCCGGCCGGGTCGCGCAGGGCGAACTCCCGCCCCCACGGCTGCTCGCCGATCTCGGTCATGGCCGGCCCG
GAGGCGTCCCGGAAGTTCGTGGACACGACCTCCGACCACTCGGCGTACAGCTCGTCCAGGCCGCGCACCC
ACACCCAGGCCAGGGTGTTGTCCGGCACCACCTGGTCCTGGACCGCGCTGATGAACAGGGTCACGTCGTC
CCGGACCACACCGGCGAAGTCGTCCTCCACGAAGTCCCGGGAGAACCCGAGCCGGTCGGTCCAGAACTCG
ACCGCTCCGGCGACGTCGCGCGCGGTGAGCACCGGAACGGCACTGGTCAACTTGGCCATGGTTTAGTTCC
TCACCTTGTCGTATTATACTATGCCGATATACTATGCCGATGATTAATTGTCAACACGTGCTGATCAGAT
CCGAAAATGGATATACAAGCTCCCGGGAGCTTTTTGCAAAAGCCTAGGCCTCCAAAAAAGCCTCCTCACT
ACTTCTGGAATAGCTCAGAGGCAGAGGCG
Features (pLannotate 1.2.2; 33 found; start..end, strand, type, name):
    277..705     -  rep_origin     f1 ori (sequence partly withheld): f1 bacteriophage origin of replication; arrow indicates direction of (+) strand synthesis
    726..747     -  promoter       SV40 promoter (fragment): SV40 enhancer and early promoter
    751..975     -  polyA_signal   bGH poly(A) signal: bovine growth hormone polyadenylation signal
   1007..1240    -  LTR            3' LTR (ΔU3): self-inactivating 3' long terminal repeat (LTR) from HIV-1
   1242..1261    -  misc_feature   cPPT/CTS (fragment): central polypurine tract and central termination sequence of HIV-1
   1312..1900    -  misc_feature   WPRE: woodchuck hepatitis virus posttranscriptional regulatory element
   1917..2624    -  CDS            mCherry: monomeric derivative of DsRed fluorescent protein (Shaner et al., 2004) mammalian codon-optimized
   2762..6865    -  CDS            Cas9: Cas9 (Csn1) endonuclease from the Streptococcus pyogenes Type II CRISPR/Cas system generates RNA-guided double strand breaks in DNA
   6890..7101    -  promoter       EF-1α core promoter: core promoter for human elongation factor EF-1α
   7127..7145    -  CDS            small t antigen (fragment): SV40 (simian virus 40) small t antigen
   7163..7238    -  misc_RNA       gRNA scaffold: guide RNA scaffold for the Streptococcus pyogenes CRISPR/Cas9 system
   7268..7508    -  promoter       U6 promoter: RNA polymerase III promoter for human U6 snRNA
   7559..7676    -  misc_feature   cPPT/CTS: central polypurine tract and central termination sequence of HIV-1
   7726..7826    -  CDS            Rev (fragment): human immunodeficiency virus 1 (HIV-1) Rev protein; rev; enhances nuclear export of unspliced and incompletely spliced viral mRNAs
   8203..8436    -  misc_feature   RRE: The Rev response element (RRE) of HIV-1 allows for Rev-dependent mRNA export from the nucleus to the cytoplasm.
   8582..8945    -  CDS            HIV-1 gag (fragment): gag protein from human immunodeficiency virus 1; gag
   8929..9054    -  misc_feature   HIV-1 Ψ: packaging signal of human immunodeficiency virus type 1
   9101..9281    -  LTR            5' LTR (truncated): truncated 5' long terminal repeat (LTR) from HIV-1
   9299..9498    -  promoter       CMV promoter: human cytomegalovirus (CMV) immediate early promoter
   9499..9878    -  enhancer       CMV enhancer: human cytomegalovirus immediate early enhancer
  10033..10085   +  misc_feature   bom (fragment): basis of mobility region from pBR322
  10144..10248   +  promoter       AmpR promoter: bla
  10249..11109   +  CDS            AmpR: β-lactamase; bla; confers resistance to ampicillin, carbenicillin, and related antibiotics
  11280..11868   +  rep_origin     ori: high-copy-number ColE1/pMB1/pBR322/pUC origin of replication
  12051..12143   +  CDS            lacI (fragment): lac repressor; lacI; The lac repressor binds to the lac operator to inhibit transcription in E. coli. This inhibition can be relieved by adding lactose or isopropyl-β-D-thiogalactopyranoside (IPTG).
  12156..12177   +  protein_bind   CAP binding site: CAP binding activates transcription in the presence of cAMP. E. coli catabolite activator protein
  12192..12222   +  promoter       lac promoter: promoter for the E. coli lac operon
  12226..12248   +  protein_bind   lac operator (fragment): The lac repressor binds to the lac operator to inhibit transcription in E. coli. This inhibition can be relieved by adding lactose or isopropyl-β-D-thiogalactopyranoside (IPTG). lac repressor encoded by lacI
  12319..12440   -  polyA_signal   SV40 poly(A) signal: SV40 polyadenylation signal
  12435..12560   -  CDS            ble (fragment): BLE_KLEPN - Experimental evidence at protein level: Swiss-Prot protein existence level 1. Binding protein with a strong affinity to the bleomycin family of antibiotics. Binds to CL990; an antimitotic-antibiotic compound. From Klebsiella pneumoniae.
  12570..12944   -  CDS            BleoR: antibiotic-binding protein; Sh ble from Streptoalloteichus hindustanus; confers resistance to bleomycin, phleomycin, and Zeocin™
  12963..13010   -  promoter       EM7 promoter: synthetic bacterial promoter&nbsp
  13058..263     -  promoter       SV40 promoter (across the origin): SV40 enhancer and early promoter
