[The description below was written by a language model from this plasmid's Addgene catalogue record and pLannotate feature annotations shown in this document.]
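Description:
GOLIM4 g1 LentiCRISPRv2-mCherry is an all-in-one lentiviral CRISPR plasmid of about 13.1 kb, built on the LentiCRISPRv2-mCherry backbone, for knocking out human GOLIM4 (also called GPP130 or GOLPH4). In bacteria it replicates from a high-copy ColE1/pUC-type origin and is selected through the β-lactamase (AmpR) gene. An f1 origin is also present. Outside the viral region the backbone carries an SV40 promoter/EM7-driven BleoR cassette with an SV40 poly(A) signal, although the record lists mCherry, not a drug marker, as the selectable marker in mammalian cells.

The transfer cassette has a third-generation, self-inactivating design. A CMV enhancer/promoter is fused to a truncated HIV-1 5' LTR to drive genomic RNA production in packaging cells. It is followed by the Ψ packaging signal with a partial gag sequence, the RRE for Rev-dependent nuclear export, the cPPT/CTS, and a ΔU3 3' LTR with a downstream bGH poly(A) signal. Within this frame, a human U6 RNA polymerase III promoter expresses the GOLIM4-targeting spacer joined to the Streptococcus pyogenes gRNA scaffold. An EF-1α core promoter drives S. pyogenes Cas9, followed by mCherry, and a WPRE enhances transcript expression. The feature table does not annotate the element that links Cas9 to mCherry.

Transduced or transfected cells therefore receive both nuclease and guide from a single vector, and they can be identified or sorted by red fluorescence. The "g1" in the name suggests it is one of several guides against this gene. The associated work concerns proteomic profiling of cellular responses to NLRP3 agonists.
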