Addgene plasmid #218662: GOLIM4 g1 LentiCRISPRv2-mCherry
Purpose: Knockout vector for human GOLIM4 (GPP130/GOLPH4)
Depositing lab: Wade Harper. Depositing organization: Harvard Medical School. Publication: Spatiotemporal proteomic profiling of cellular responses to NLRP3 agonists. Hollingsworth LR, Veeraraghavan P, Paulo JA, Harper JW. bioRxiv 2024.04.19.590338 10.1101/2024.04.19.590338.
Backbone
  Vector backbone: LentiCRISPRv2-mCherry (Addgene Plasmid #99154)
  Vector type: Mammalian Expression, Lentiviral, CRISPR
  Selectable markers: mCherry
Growth in bacteria
  Bacterial resistance: Ampicillin, 100 μg/mL
  Growth temperature: 30°C
  Growth strain: NEB Stable
  Copy number: High Copy
Gene/Insert
  Gene/Insert name: GOLIM4 (alt name: GPP130/GOLPH4)
  gRNA/shRNA sequence: GGAACACGATCCATCACCAG
  Species: H. sapiens (human)
  Entrez Gene: GOLIM4 (a.k.a. GIMPC, GOLPH4, GPP130, P138)
  Cloning method: Unknown
  Sequencing primers: 5′ hU6-F (5'-GAGGGCCTATTTCCCATGATT-3')
Terms and licenses: Academic/Nonprofit Terms; Industry Terms: Not Available to Industry
Depositor comments: Additional data, code, and other details related to this work (Hollingsworth et al. 2024) are available at https://harperlab.pubpub.org/pub/nlrp3/.
How to cite: GOLIM4 g1 LentiCRISPRv2-mCherry was a gift from Wade Harper (Addgene plasmid # 218662 ; http://n2t.net/addgene:218662 ; RRID:Addgene_218662)
